Addgene plasmid #167404: pMSR:MSMEG_5247:Dendra
Purpose: C-term fluorescent fusion
Depositing lab: Keith Derbyshire & Joseph Wade. Depositing organization: Wadsworth Center, New York State Department of Health. Publication: A Mycobacterial Systems Resource for the Research Community. Judd JA, Canestrari J, Clark R, Joseph A, Lapierre P, Lasek-Nesselquist E, Mir M, Palumbo M, Smith C, Stone M, Upadhyay A, Wirth SE, Dedrick RM, Meier CG, Russell DA, Dills A, Dove E, Kester J, Wolf ID, Zhu J, Rubin ER, Fortune S, Hatfull GF, Gray TA, Wade JT, Derbyshire KM. mBio. 2021 Mar 2;12(2). pii: mBio.02401-20. doi: 10.1128/mBio.02401-20. PubMed 33653882.
Backbone
  Vector backbone: pMSR:Dendra
  Vector type: Bacterial Expression ; Integrating Mycobacterial Expression Vector attL5. T7 expression in E. coli
Growth in bacteria
  Bacterial resistance: Apramycin, 25 μg/mL
  Growth temperature: 37°C
  Growth strain: DH5alpha
  Copy number: High Copy
Gene/Insert
  Gene/Insert name: MSMEG_5247
  Species: M. smegmatis
  Promoter: pmycTetO
  Tag / fusion protein: Gly-Ala Linker/Dendra2/1x Flag Tag (C terminal on insert)
  Cloning method: Ligation Independent Cloning
  Sequencing primers: 5′ TGATAGAGTTTGTCCTCCCTATCAG; 3′ TCCATATGCACCTTGACACG
Resource information
  A portion of this plasmid was derived from a plasmid made by: CP000480.1
Terms and licenses: Academic/Nonprofit Terms; Industry Terms: Not Available to Industry
Depositor comments: 5' cloning site: AseI (destroyed), 3' cloning site: HindIII (not destroyed)
How to cite: pMSR:MSMEG_5247:Dendra was a gift from Keith Derbyshire & Joseph Wade (Addgene plasmid # 167404 ; http://n2t.net/addgene:167404 ; RRID:Addgene_167404)
