[The description below was written by a language model from this plasmid's Addgene catalogue record.]
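Description:
pMSR:MSMEG_5247:Dendra is a bacterial expression plasmid built on the pMSR:Dendra backbone, an integrating mycobacterial expression vector that uses the L5 mycobacteriophage attachment system, so that it inserts into the host chromosome at the L5 attachment site rather than being maintained as a free episome in mycobacteria. It is propagated in E. coli as a high-copy plasmid under apramycin selection, and the record notes that the vector also supports T7-driven expression in E. coli. No feature table is provided, so the specific origin of replication, integrase cassette and other backbone elements are not documented here.

The insert is the Mycobacterium smegmatis open reading frame MSMEG_5247, derived from the M. smegmatis genome sequence and introduced by ligation-independent cloning between an AseI site (destroyed in the process) and a HindIII site (retained). The record does not state the function of the encoded protein. Expression is driven by the pmycTetO promoter, a mycobacterial promoter carrying tet operator sequences, which generally allows tetracycline-responsive control in strains that supply a Tet repressor. The gene is fused at its C terminus, through a glycine-alanine linker, to Dendra2, a green-to-red photoconvertible fluorescent protein, followed by a single Flag epitope tag.

This arrangement yields a single-copy, chromosomally integrated fluorescent fusion suited to examining the subcellular localisation and dynamics of the MSMEG_5247 product in live mycobacteria, with the Flag tag available for immunodetection or affinity purification. The plasmid belongs to a systematic mycobacterial resource collection of tagged gene constructs.
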