>Addgene plasmid #167404 | pMSR:MSMEG_5247:Dendra | depositor partial sequence | sequence record 325232 | partial
ATGACTGAGCAAGCTGTCCGTACCTATGTGCTCGACACCTCGGTGTTGCTGTCAGATCCCTGGGCATGCA
CCCGGTTCGCCGAGCACGAGGTGGTGGTCCCGCTGGTCGTCATCAGTGAGTTGGAGGCCAAACGGCACCA
TCACGAACTCGGCTGGTTCGCGCGGCAGGCCTTGCGGATGTTCGACGACATGCGACTCGAACACGGCCGC
CTGGATCAACCGGTCCCGGTCGGAACACAGGGCGGCACACTGCACGTCGAGCTGAACCACAGCGACCCGT
CGGTGCTGCCCGCCGGGTTCCGCAACGACAGCAACGACGCCAGGATCCTCACGGTCGCGGCCAATCTCGC
CGCCGAGGGCAAGCACGTCACGTTGGTGAGCAAGGACATCCCGCTGCGCGTCAAGGCCGGTGCGGTGGGC
CTGGCGGCCGACGAGTACCACGCACAGGACGTCGTGGTGTCCGGGTGGACGGGCATGACCGAGATGGACG
TCGCAGGCGAGGACATCGACACGCTGTTCGCCGACGGTGAGATCGACCTGGCCGAGGCGCGGGATCTGCC
GTGCCACACAGGCATTCGGTTGCTCGGTGGCACCTCGCACGCGCTGGGACGGGTGAACGCGGCCAAGAAG
GTGCAGCTGGTCCGTGGTGATCGCGAAGTGTTCGGCCTCCGGGGAAGGTCAGCCGAACAGCGCGTCGCCC
TCGACCTGCTGCTCGACGAGTCCGTCGGCATCGTGTCACTCGGCGGCAAGGCCGGCACCGGCAAGTCGGC
GCTCGCGCTGTGCGCGGGCCTGGAGGCCGTGCTGGAGCGCCGCACGCAGCGCAAGGTCGTGGTGTTCCGC
CCGCTGTATGCCGTGGGCGGTCAGGATCTCGGCTACCTGCCCGGTAGCGAGAGCGAGAAGATGGGCCCGT
GGGCGCAGGCGGTGTTCGACACCCTCGAAGGGCTCGCGAGCCCCGCGGTGCTCGACGAGGTGCTCTCCCG
CGGCATGCTCGAAGTGCTGCCCCTGACCCACATCCGGGGCCGCTCACTGCACGACTCGTTCGTGATCGTC
GACGAGGCGCAGTCGCTCGAACGCAACGTGCTGCTGACGGTGCTGTCCCGGCTGGGTGCCGGGTCCCGCG
TGGTGCTCACCCACGACGTCGCCCAGCGCGACAACCTGCGGGTGGGACGCCATGACGGCGTGGCCGCGGT
GATCGAGAAGCTCAAGGGGCACCCGCTGTTCGCCCACGTGACGTTGCAGCGCAGCGAACGCTCGCCGATC
GCCGCGCTGGTCACCGAGATGCTCGAGGAGATCAGCCCCGGCGCCCTGCCC
